>Addgene plasmid #191495 | AAV-CAG-M-red-SPOTIT2(R279F) | addgene full sequence | sequence record 377935 | Addgene NGS Result
GGCCTCTTCGCTATTACGCCAGCTGCGCGCTCGCTCGCTCACTGAGGCCGCCCGGGCAAAGCCCGGGCGT
CGGGCGACCTTTGGTCGCCCGGCCTCAGTGAGCGAGCGAGCGCGCAGAGAGGGAGTGGCCAACTCCATCA
CTAGGGGTTCCTTGTAGTTAATGATTAACCCGCCATGCTACTTATCTACGTAGCCATGCTCTAGGAAGAG
TACCATTGACGTCAATAATGACGTATGTTCCCATAGTAACGCCAATAGGGACTTTCCATTGACGTCAATG
GGTGGAGTATTTACGGTAAACTGCCCACTTGGCAGTACATCAAGTGTATCATATGCCAAGTACGCCCCCT
ATTGACGTCAATGACGGTAAATGGCCCGCCTGGCATTATGCCCAGTACATGACCTTATGGGACTTTCCTA
CTTGGCAGTACATCTACGTATTAGTCATCGCTATTACCATGGTCGAGGTGAGCCCCACGTTCTGCTTCAC
TCTCCCCATCTCCCCCCCCTCCCCACCCCCAATTTTGTATTTATTTATTTTTTAATTATTTTGTGCAGCG
ATGGGGGCGGGGGGGGGGGGGGGGCGCGCGCCAGGCGGGGCGGGGCGGGGCGAGGGGCGGGGCGGGGCGA
GGCGGAGAGGTGCGGCGGCAGCCAATCAGAGCGGCGCGCTCCGAAAGTTTCCTTTTATGGCGAGGCGGCG
GCGGCGGCGGCCCTATAAAAAGCGAAGCGCGCGGCGGGCGGGAGTCGCTGCGCGCTGCCTTCGCCCCGTG
CCCCGCTCCGCCGCCGCCTCGCGCCGCCCGCCCCGGCTCTGACTGACCGCGTTACTCCCACAGGTGAGCG
GGCGGGACGGCCCTTCTCCTCCGGGCTGTAATTAGCGCTTGGTTTAATGACGGCTTGTTTCTTTTCTGTG
GCTGCGTGAAAGCCTTGAGGGGCTCCGGGAGGGCCCTTTGTGCGGGGGGAGCGGCTCGGGGCTGTCCGCG
GGGGGACGGCTGCCTTCGGGGGGGACGGGGCAGGGCGGGGTTCGGCTTCTGGCGTGTGACCGGCGGCTCT
AGAGCCTCTGCTAACCATGTTCATGCCTTCTTCTTTTTCCTACAGCTCCTGGGCAACGTGCTGGTTATTG
TGCTGTCTCATCATTTTGGCAAAGAATTGGATCCCCACCATGAGACCCCAGATCCTGCTGCTCCTGGCCC
TGCTGACCCTAGGCCTGGCTGACTACAAGGACGATGATGACGCCATGGACTCTTCCGCTGCTCCCACCAA
TGCCTCAAATTGTACAGACGCCTTGGCCTATAGCTCTTGCTCTCCCGCACCATCTCCGGGAAGCTGGGTT
AACCTCAGTCATCTCGACGGGAACCTGTCCGACCCTTGTGGCCCTAATAGGACCGACCTCGGTGGTCGAG
ATAGCCTGTGCCCCCCTACTGGAAGCCCCAGCATGATCACAGCTATCACAATAATGGCTCTCTATAGTAT
CGTCTGCGTCGTGGGACTCTTTGGCAATTTTCTCGTCATGTACGTTATCGTCAGATACACAAAGATGAAA
ACCGCAACCAATATTTACATCTTTAATCTGGCCCTGGCGGATGCCCTTGCAACCAGTACACTGCCGTTTC
AATCCGTGAATTATCTGATGGGCACATGGCCCTTCGGAACCATTCTGTGCAAAATCGTAATCTCAATTGA
TTATTATAACATGTTCACCTCCATTTTTACCTTGTGTACAATGTCAGTAGACCGCTATATCGCCGTATGC
CACCCTGTCAAAGCTCTTGATTTCAGGACCCCTAGGAATGCCAAGATCATCAATGTGTGCAATTGGATTC
TGTCTAGCGCTATCGGCTTGCCGGTGATGTTCATGGCCACTACCAAGTACAGACAAGGTTCAATCGACTG
TACCCTCACATTTTCACATCCCACGTGGTATTGGGAGAACTTGCTGAAGATCTGTGTGTTCATCTTCGCC
TTCATCATGCCAGTACTGATAATCACCGTTTGTTATGGTCTTATGATCCTGCGCCTGAAGAGCGTGCGCA
TGCTCAGCGGCTCCAAAGAAAAGGACCGGAACCTTCGGTTCATCACACGGATGGTCCTGGTGGTTGTGGC
TGTGTTCATTGTTTGCTGGACCCCTATTCATATTTATGTTATAATTAAGGCCCTGGTGACCATCCCGGAA
ACCACATTCCAGACCGTTTCCTGGCACTTTTGTATAGCATTGGGATATACCAACAGTTGCCTTAATCCCG
TTCTGTACGCGTTTCTGGACGAGAATTTCAAGCGATGCTTCAGGGAGTTCTGCTTCCCCCTCAAGATGCG
CATGGAGCGGCAGGGCGCGCCCATGGTCGACTCATCACGTCGTAAGTGGATTAAGGCAGGTCACGCAGTC
AGAGCTATAGGTCGGCTGAGCTCACCCGTGGTTTCCGAGCGGATGTACCCCGAGGACGGCGTCCTGAAGA
GCGAGATCAAGAAGGGGCTGAGGCTGAAGGACGGCGGCCACTACGCCGCCGAGGTCAAGACCACCTACAA
GGCCAAGAAGCCCGTGCAGCTGCCCGGCGCCTACATCGTCGACATAAAGTTGGACATCGTGTCCCACAAC
GAGGACTACACCATCGTGGAACAGTGCGAACGCGCCGAGGGCCGCCACCCCACCGGCGGCAGGGACGAGC
TGTACAAGGGAGGTACAGGAGGGAGTCTGGTGAGCAAGGGCGAGGAGGATAACATGGCCATCATCAAGGA
GTTCATGCGCTTCAAGGTGCACATGGAGGGCTCCGTGAACGGCCACGAGTTCGAGATCGAGGGCGAGGGC
GAGGGCCGCCCCTACGAGGCCTTTCAGACCGCTAAGCTGAAGGTGACCAAGGGTGGCCCCCTGCCCTTCG
CCTGGGACATCCTGTCCCCTCAGTTCACATACGGCTCCAAGGCCTACATTAAGCACCCAGCCGACATCCC
CGACTACTTTAAGCTGTCCTTCCCCGAGGGCTTCAGGTGGGAGCGCGTGATGAACTTCGAGGACGGCGGC
ATTATTCACGTTAACCAGGACTCCTCCCTGCAGGACGGCGTATTCATCTACAAGGTGAAGCTGCGCGGCA
CCAACTTCCCCCCCGACGGCCCCGTAATGCAGAAGAAGACCATGGGCTGGGAGGCTACGCGTGACCAACT
GACTGAAGAGCAGATCGCAGAATTTAAAGAGGCTTTCTCCCTATTTGACAAGGACGGGGATGGGACGATA
ACAACCAAGGAGCTGGGGACGGTGTTGCGGTCTCTGGGGCAGAACCCCACAGAAGCAGAGCTGCAGGACA
TGATCAATGAAGTAGATGCCGACGGTGACGGCACATTCGACTTCCCTGAGTTCCTGACGATGATGGCAAG
AAGAATGAATGACACAGACAGTGAAGTGGAAATTAGAGAAGCGTTCCGCGTGTTTGATAATGACGGCAAT
GGCTACATCGGCGCAGCAGAGCTTCGCCACGTGATGACAGACCTTGGAGAGAAGTTAACAGATGAGGAGG
TTGATGAAATGATCAGGGTAGCAGACATCGATGGGGATGGTCAGGTAAACTACGAAGAGTTTGTACAAAT
GATGACAGCGAAGGATATCATGGCTCAAGTCCAACTTGTAGAGTCTGGAGGAGGTCTCGTGCGGCCCGGC
GGTAGCCTGCGACTCTCCTGTGTTGATTCAGAGAGGACGAGCTACCCTATGGGGTGGTTTAGACGGGCAC
CCGGAAAGGAGCGCGAATTCGTTGCAAGTATCACGTGGAGTGGCATTGACCCGACTTATGCTGATAGCGT
TGCCGACCGGTTTACTACGTCCAGAGACGTTGCGAATAACACGCTGTACCTCCAGATGAACTCTCTCAAG
CACGAAGATACAGCGGTCTATTACTGTGCTGCAAGAGCACCCGTCGGTCAATCTTCCTCTCCTTATGATT
ATGACTATTGGGGACAGGGGACTCAGGTAACTGTGTCCAGTTAGAAGCTTATCGATAATCAACCTCTGGA
TTACAAAATTTGTGAAAGATTGACTGGTATTCTTAACTATGTTGCTCCTTTTACGCTATGTGGATACGCT
GCTTTAATGCCTTTGTATCATGCTATTGCTTCCCGTATGGCTTTCATTTTCTCCTCCTTGTATAAATCCT
GGTTGCTGTCTCTTTATGAGGAGTTGTGGCCCGTTGTCAGGCAACGTGGCGTGGTGTGCACTGTGTTTGC
TGACGCAACCCCCACTGGTTGGGGCATTGCCACCACCTGTCAGCTCCTTTCCGGGACTTTCGCTTTCCCC
CTCCCTATTGCCACGGCGGAACTCATCGCCGCCTGCCTTGCCCGCTGCTGGACAGGGGCTCGGCTGTTGG
GCACTGACAATTCCGTGGTGTTGTCGGGGAAATCATCGTCCTTTCCTTGGCTGCTCGCCTGTGTTGCCAC
CTGGATTCTGCGCGGGACGTCCTTCTGCTACGTCCCTTCGGCCCTCAATCCAGCGGACCTTCCTTCCCGC
GGCCTGCTGCCGGCTCTGCGGCCTCTTCCGCGTCTTCGCCTTCGCCCTCAGACGAGTCGGATCTCCCTTT
GGGCCGCCTCCCCGCATCGATACCGTCGACCCGGGCGGCCGCTTCGAGCAGACATGATAAGATACATTGA
TGAGTTTGGACAAACCACAACTAGAATGCAGTGAAAAAAATGCTTTATTTGTGAAATTTGTGATGCTATT
GCTTTATTTGTAACCATTATAAGCTGCAATAAACAAGTTAACAACAACAATTGCATTCATTTTATGTTTC
AGGTTCAGGGGGAGATGTGGGAGGTTTTTTAAAGCAAGTAAAACCTCTACAAATGTGGTAAAATCGATAA
GGATCTTCCTAGAGCATGGCTACGTAGATAAGTAGCATGGCGGGTTAATCATTAACTACAAGGAACCCCT
AGTGATGGAGTTGGCCACTCCCTCTCTGCGCGCTCGCTCGCTCACTGAGGCCGGGCGACCAAAGGTCGCC
CGACGCCCGGGCTTTGCCCGGGCGGCCTCAGTGAGCGAGCGAGCGCGCAGCTGCATTAATGAATCGGCCA
ACGCGCGGGGAGAGGCGGTTTGCGTATTGGGCGCTCTTCCGCTTCCTCGCTCACTGACTCGCTGCGCTCG
GTCGTTCGGCTGCGGCGAGCGGTATCAGCTCACTCAAAGGCGGTAATACGGTTATCCACAGAATCAGGGG
ATAACGCAGGAAAGAACATGTGAGCAAAAGGCCAGCAAAAGGCCAGGAACCGTAAAAAGGCCGCGTTGCT
GGCGTTTTTCCATAGGCTCCGCCCCCCTGACGAGCATCACAAAAATCGACGCTCAAGTCAGAGGTGGCGA
AACCCGACAGGACTATAAAGATACCAGGCGTTTCCCCCTGGAAGCTCCCTCGTGCGCTCTCCTGTTCCGA
CCCTGCCGCTTACCGGATACCTGTCCGCCTTTCTCCCTTCGGGAAGCGTGGCGCTTTCTCATAGCTCACG
CTGTAGGTATCTCAGTTCGGTGTAGGTCGTTCGCTCCAAGCTGGGCTGTGTGCACGAACCCCCCGTTCAG
CCCGACCGCTGCGCCTTATCCGGTAACTATCGTCTTGAGTCCAACCCGGTAAGACACGACTTATCGCCAC
TGGCAGCAGCCACTGGTAACAGGATTAGCAGAGCGAGGTATGTAGGCGGTGCTACAGAGTTCTTGAAGTG
GTGGCCTAACTACGGCTACACTAGAAGAACAGTATTTGGTATCTGCGCTCTGCTGAAGCCAGTTACCTTC
GGAAAAAGAGTTGGTAGCTCTTGATCCGGCAAACAAACCACCGCTGGTAGCGGTGGTTTTTTTGTTTGCA
AGCAGCAGATTACGCGCAGAAAAAAAGGATCTCAAGAAGATCCTTTGATCTTTTCTACGGGGTCTGACGC
TCAGTGGAACGAAAACTCACGTTAAGGGATTTTGGTCATGAGATTATCAAAAAGGATCTTCACCTAGATC
CTTTTAAATTAAAAATGAAGTTTTAAATCAATCTAAAGTATATATGAGTAAACTTGGTCTGACAGTTACC
AATGCTTAATCAGTGAGGCACCTATCTCAGCGATCTGTCTATTTCGTTCATCCATAGTTGCCTGACTCCC
CGTCGTGTAGATAACTACGATACGGGAGGGCTTACCATCTGGCCCCAGTGCTGCAATGATACCGCGAGAC
CCACGCTCACCGGCTCCAGATTTATCAGCAATAAACCAGCCAGCCGGAAGGGCCGAGCGCAGAAGTGGTC
CTGCAACTTTATCCGCCTCCATCCAGTCTATTAATTGTTGCCGGGAAGCTAGAGTAAGTAGTTCGCCAGT
TAATAGTTTGCGCAACGTTGTTGCCATTGCTACAGGCATCGTGGTGTCACGCTCGTCGTTTGGTATGGCT
TCATTCAGCTCCGGTTCCCAACGATCAAGGCGAGTTACATGATCCCCCATGTTGTGCAAAAAAGCGGTTA
GCTCCTTCGGTCCTCCGATCGTTGTCAGAAGTAAGTTGGCCGCAGTGTTATCACTCATGGTTATGGCAGC
ACTGCATAATTCTCTTACTGTCATGCCATCCGTAAGATGCTTTTCTGTGACTGGTGAGTACTCAACCAAG
TCATTCTGAGAATAGTGTATGCGGCGACCGAGTTGCTCTTGCCCGGCGTCAATACGGGATAATACCGCGC
CACATAGCAGAACTTTAAAAGTGCTCATCATTGGAAAACGTTCTTCGGGGCGAAAACTCTCAAGGATCTT
ACCGCTGTTGAGATCCAGTTCGATGTAACCCACTCGTGCACCCAACTGATCTTCAGCATCTTTTACTTTC
ACCAGCGTTTCTGGGTGAGCAAAAACAGGAAGGCAAAATGCCGCAAAAAAGGGAATAAGGGCGACACGGA
AATGTTGAATACTCATACTCTTCCTTTTTCAATATTATTGAAGCATTTATCAGGGTTATTGTCTCATGAG
CGGATACATATTTGAATGTATTTAGAAAAATAAACAAATAGGGGTTCCGCGCACATTTCCCCGAAAAGTG
CCACCTAAATTGTAAGCGTTAATATTTTGTTAAAATTCGCGTTAAATTTTTGTTAAATCAGCTCATTTTT
TAACCAATAGGCCGAAATCGGCAAAATCCCTTATAAATCAAAAGAATAGACCGAGATAGGGT
[37 nt withheld, positions 7133-7169]
AAAGAACGTGGACTCCAACGTCAAAGG
[49 nt withheld, positions 7197-7245]
T
[91 nt withheld, positions 7247-7337]
G
[124 nt withheld, positions 7339-7462]
CCCATTCGCCATTCAGGCTGCGCAACTGTTGGGAAGGGCGATCGGTGCG
Features (pLannotate 1.2.2; 22 found; start..end, strand, type, name):
     20..152     -  repeat_region  AAV2 ITR (fragment): inverted terminal repeat of adeno-associated virus serotype 2 inverted
    213..461     +  enhancer       CMV enhancer (fragment): human cytomegalovirus immediate early enhancer
    463..740     +  promoter       chicken β-actin promoter: No description available
    741..876     +  intron         hybrid intron (fragment): hybrid between chicken β-actin (CBA) and minute virus of mice (MMV) introns (Gray et al., 2011)
    965..1095    +  intron         chimeric intron (fragment): chimera between introns from chicken β-actin and rabbit β-globin
   1093..1158    +  CDS            HBB (fragment): HBB_LEPEU - Experimental evidence at protein level: Swiss-Prot protein existence level 1. Involved in oxygen transport from the lung to the various peripheral tissues. From Lepus europaeus (European hare).
   1211..1231    +  CDS            3xFLAG (fragment): three tandem FLAG® epitope tags
   1235..2323    +  CDS            OPRM1 (fragment): OPRM_HUMAN - Also known as MOR1. Experimental evidence at protein level: Swiss-Prot protein existence level 1. Receptor for endogenous opioids such as beta-endorphin and endomorphin. Receptor for natural and synthetic opioids including morphine, heroin, DAMGO, fentanyl, etorphine, buprenorphin and methadone (PubMed:7905839, PubMed:7957926, PubMed:7891175, PubMed:12589820, PubMed:9689128). Agonist binding to the receptor induces coupling to an inactive GDP-bound heterotrimeric G-protein complex and subsequent exchange of GDP for GTP in the G-protein alpha subunit leading to dissociation of the
   2348..2404    +  CDS            calmodulin-binding peptide: calmodulin-binding peptide from avian smooth muscle myosin light chain kinase
   2410..3136    +  CDS            HyPerRed (fragment): red fluorescent genetically encoded indicator for H2O2 ()
   3142..3583    +  CDS            calmodulin (fragment): calcium-binding protein
   3596..3961    +  CDS            HV02_CANLF: Experimental evidence at protein level: Swiss-Prot protein existence level 1. From Canis lupus familiaris (Dog) (Canis familiaris).
   3977..4565    +  misc_feature   WPRE: woodchuck hepatitis virus posttranscriptional regulatory element
   4608..4729    -  polyA_signal   SV40 poly(A) signal: SV40 polyadenylation signal
   4752..4820    -  CDS            large T antigen (fragment): large T antigen from SV40 (simian virus 40)
   4891..5024    +  repeat_region  AAV2 ITR: inverted terminal repeat of adeno-associated virus serotype 2 inverted
   5018..5074    -  CDS            lacI (fragment): lac repressor; lacI; The lac repressor binds to the lac operator to inhibit transcription in E. coli. This inhibition can be relieved by adding lactose or isopropyl-β-D-thiogalactopyranoside (IPTG).
   5257..5845    -  rep_origin     ori: high-copy-number ColE1/pMB1/pBR322/pUC origin of replication
   6016..6876    -  CDS            AmpR: β-lactamase; bla; confers resistance to ampicillin, carbenicillin, and related antibiotics
   6877..6981    -  promoter       AmpR promoter: bla
   7034..7462    -  rep_origin     f1 ori (sequence partly withheld): f1 bacteriophage origin of replication; arrow indicates direction of (+) strand synthesis
   7467..25      -  CDS            lacZα (fragment) (across the origin): LacZα fragment of β-galactosidase; lacZ fragment
