[The description below was written by a language model from this plasmid's Addgene catalogue record and pLannotate feature annotations shown in this document.]
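Description:
AAV-CAG-M-red-SPOTIT2(R279F) is an adeno-associated virus transfer plasmid on a pAAV2 backbone (7,511 nt in the sequenced record) that carries a red fluorescent sensor for opioids acting at the human mu opioid receptor. In bacteria it is maintained through a high-copy ColE1/pUC-type origin and selected with ampicillin via the β-lactamase gene and its own promoter. An f1 phage origin and small remnants of lacZα and lacI also sit in the backbone. Two AAV2 inverted terminal repeats flank the expression cassette and define the segment that is replicated and packaged into AAV particles when rep, cap and helper functions are provided separately.

Between the ITRs, the CAG promoter is annotated as its usual components: a CMV enhancer fragment, the chicken β-actin promoter and chimeric β-actin/β-globin intron sequence. It drives a single fusion reading frame. A short FLAG-type epitope match is followed by most of the human OPRM1 coding sequence, which the record says carries an R279F substitution intended to reduce Gαi coupling. Downstream come a calmodulin-binding peptide, a red fluorescent protein segment that the annotation tool matched to HyPerRed (probably reflecting a circularly permuted red fluorescent protein), a calmodulin-like segment, and a region resembling an immunoglobulin heavy-chain variable domain, consistent with a nanobody-like binder. These labels are automated similarity matches, and the record does not explain how the modules produce the signal. A WPRE and an SV40 polyadenylation signal follow to enhance transcript stability and expression. The construct is meant for viral delivery and broad mammalian expression of the sensor to report mu opioid receptor agonist exposure as red fluorescence with less perturbation of endogenous G-protein signalling.
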