Addgene plasmid #191495: AAV-CAG-M-red-SPOTIT2(R279F)
Purpose: Red fluorescent-based opioid sensor for the mu opioid receptor with reduced Gai coupling in AAV viral vector under a CAG promoter
Depositing lab: Wenjing Wang. Depositing organization: University of Michigan.
Backbone
  Vector backbone: pAAV2
  Vector type: AAV
Growth in bacteria
  Bacterial resistance: Ampicillin, 100 μg/mL
  Growth temperature: 37°C
  Growth strain: NEB Stable
  Copy number: High Copy
Gene/Insert
  Gene/Insert name: M-red-SPOTIT2(R279F)
  Species: H. sapiens (human)
  Mutation: R279F in OR
  Promoter: CAG
  Cloning method: Restriction Enzyme; 5′ cloning site Unknown (unknown if destroyed); 3′ cloning site Unknown (unknown if destroyed)
Terms and licenses: Academic/Nonprofit Terms; Industry Terms: Not Available to Industry
How to cite: AAV-CAG-M-red-SPOTIT2(R279F) was a gift from Wenjing Wang (Addgene plasmid # 191495 ; http://n2t.net/addgene:191495 ; RRID:Addgene_191495)
